Addgene plasmid #83062: pCD-Sub37-Rsp5 Sc
Purpose: Expresses the cDHFR-link2-His6-MBP-Rsp5 Sc in E.coli
Depositing lab: Gali Prag. Publication: A bacterial genetic selection system for ubiquitylation cascade discovery. Levin-Kravets O, Tanner N, Shohat N, Attali I, Keren-Kaplan T, Shusterman A, Artzi S, Varvak A, Reshef Y, Shi X, Zucker O, Baram T, Katina C, Pilzer I, Ben-Aroya S, Prag G. Nat Methods. 2016 Nov;13(11):945-952. doi: 10.1038/nmeth.4003. Epub 2016 Oct 3. PubMed 27694912.
Backbone
  Vector backbone: pCDFDuet-1
  Backbone size w/o insert (bp): 4030
  Total vector size (bp): 4274
  Modifications to backbone: The pCD-Sub vector was constructed based on a pCDF-duet vector. The T7 promoter was substituted with pLtetO-1. The cDHFR fragment (residues 109-187) was PCR-amplified and sub-cloned under the pLtetO1 promoter at the MluI and AscI endonuclease recognition sites (the AscI site was inserted by PCR). A second linker (linker2; as indicated in Figure 4B); was fused to the N-terminus of MBP (Maltose Binding Protein) and cloned into the AscI site. Substrates were PCR-amplified and sub-cloned into SacII and SpeI sites downstream and in-frame with the cDHFR-linker2-MBP. In some vectors the MBP was removed. Some vectors were prepared by complete chemical synthesis assembly (Gibson et al, 2009).
  Vector type: Bacterial Expression
Growth in bacteria
  Bacterial resistance: Spectinomycin, 50 μg/mL
  Growth temperature: 37°C
  Growth strain: DH5alpha
  Copy number: Unknown
Gene/Insert
  Gene/Insert name: Rsp 5 (alt name: E3)
  Species: S. cerevisiae (budding yeast)
  Insert size (bp): 240
  Entrez Gene: RSP5 (a.k.a. YER125W, HPG1, MDP1, MUT2, NPI1, SMM1, UBY1)
  Tag / fusion protein: cDHFR- link1-His6-MBP
Terms and licenses: Academic/Nonprofit Terms; Industry Terms: Not Available to Industry
How to cite: pCD-Sub37-Rsp5 Sc was a gift from Gali Prag (Addgene plasmid # 83062)
