[The description below was written by a language model from this plasmid's Addgene catalogue record and pLannotate feature annotations shown in this document.]
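Description:
pCD-Sub37-Rsp5 Sc is a bacterial expression plasmid built on a modified pCDFDuet-1 backbone and used in E. coli. It replicates from the CloDF13 (CDF) origin, which is compatible with other common origins and so allows it to be co-maintained with additional plasmids. Selection is through the aadA aminoglycoside adenylyltransferase gene (spectinomycin/streptomycin resistance), annotated as lying downstream of a bla-type promoter. According to the backbone notes, the original T7 promoter was replaced with PLtetO-1, a phage lambda PL derivative carrying tet operator sites.

Downstream of PLtetO-1 lies a single fusion reading frame. It begins with the C-terminal fragment of mouse dihydrofolate reductase (cDHFR, residues 109-187), followed by a linker, a His6 tag (listed in the catalogue but not separately annotated) and a signal-sequence-free maltose binding protein that stays in the cytosol. A TEV protease cleavage site then precedes the S. cerevisiae E3 ubiquitin ligase Rsp5. The half-DHFR fusion fits a split-DHFR complementation design, and the associated publication describes a bacterial genetic selection system for discovering ubiquitylation cascades. The "Sub" vector series carries candidate substrates in frame with cDHFR-linker-MBP, so here Rsp5 appears to occupy that position, although the record does not spell out its exact role or name the partner plasmids.

The catalogue figures do not match the sequence. The listed insert size of 240 bp and total size of 4,274 bp disagree with the 6,090 nt depositor sequence, in which RSP5 spans about 2.4 kb. The 240 bp value equals the length of the annotated DHFR fragment. The linker is also named inconsistently in the record, as link1 in one field and link2 in another.
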