Features (pLannotate 1.2.2; 8 found; start..end, strand, type, name):
    153..226     +  promoter       PLtetO-1 promoter: modified phage lambda PL promoter with tet operator sites (Lutz and Bujard, 1997)
    257..496     +  CDS            DHFR (fragment): mouse dihydrofolate reductase; Mus musculus Dhfr
    638..1738    +  CDS            MBP: maltose binding protein from E. coli; malE (mutated); This version of the gene does not encode a signal sequence, so MBP will remain in the cytosol.
   1799..1819    +  CDS            TEV site: tobacco etch virus (TEV) protease recognition and cleavage site
   1832..4258    +  CDS            RSP5: RSP5_YEAST - Also known as MDP1, NPI1. Experimental evidence at protein level: Swiss-Prot protein existence level 1. E3 ubiquitin-protein ligase which accepts ubiquitin from an E2 ubiquitin-conjugating enzyme in the form of a thioester and then directly transfers the ubiquitin to targeted substrates. Component of a RSP5 ubiquitin ligase complex which specifies polyubiquitination and intracellular trafficking of the general amino acid permease GAP1 as well as other cell surface proteins like GAP1, FUR4, MAL61, PMA1 and STE2. The RSP5-BUL1/2 complex is also necessary for the heat-shock element (
   4422..5213    -  CDS            SmR: aminoglycoside adenylyltransferase (Murphy, 1985); aadA; confers resistance to spectinomycin and streptomycin
   5214..5305    -  promoter       AmpR promoter: bla
   5353..1       -  rep_origin     CloDF13 ori (across the origin): Plasmids containing the CloDF13 (CDF) origin of replication can be propagated in E. coli cells that contain additional plasmids with compatible origins.
>Addgene plasmid #83062 | pCD-Sub37-Rsp5 Sc | depositor full sequence | sequence record 172533 | pCD-Sub37-Rsp5 Sc sequence 6090 bps
CTTTTCTACTGAACCGCTCTAGATTTCAGTGCAATTTATCTCTTCAAATGTAGCACCGTCGACGCAATTC
CGACGTCTAAGAAACCATTATTATCATGACATTAACCTATAAAAATAGGCGTATCACGAGGCCCTTTCGT
CTTCACCTCGAGTCCCTATCAGTGATAGAGATTGACATCCCTATCAGTGATAGAGATACTGAGCACATCA
GCAGGACGCACTGACCGAATTCATTAAAGAGGAGAAAACGCGTATGAGTAAAGTAGACATGGTTTGGATA
GTCGGAGGCAGTTCTGTTTACCAGGAAGCCATGAATCAACCAGGCCACCTCAGACTCTTTGTGACAAGGA
TCATGCAGGAATTTGAAAGTGACACGTTTTTCCCAGAAATTGATTTGGGGAAATATAAACTTCTCCCAGA
ATACCCAGGCGTCCTCTCTGAGGTCCAGGAGGAAAAAGGCATCAAGTATAAGTTTGAAGTCTACGAGAAG
AAAGACAGGCGCGCCGGCGGCTCAGCGGGCTCGGGAAGCGGAGCGGGATCTGGCAGCGGCGGTAGCGCAG
GCAGCAGCGGGTCAAGCGGTGCCTCGAGCGGCAGGCGCGCCCTGCAGATGGGCAGCAGCCATCACCATCA
TCACCACATGAAAATCGAAGAAGGTAAACTGGTAATCTGGATTAACGGCGATAAAGGCTATAACGGTCTC
GCTGAAGTCGGTAAGAAATTCGAGAAAGATACCGGAATTAAAGTCACCGTTGAGCATCCGGATAAACTGG
AAGAGAAATTCCCACAGGTTGCGGCAACTGGCGATGGCCCTGACATTATCTTCTGGGCACACGACCGCTT
TGGTGGCTACGCTCAATCTGGCCTGTTGGCTGAAATCACCCCGGACAAAGCGTTCCAGGACAAGCTGTAT
CCGTTTACCTGGGATGCCGTACGTTACAACGGCAAGCTGATTGCTTACCCGATCGCTGTTGAAGCGTTAT
CGCTGATTTATAACAAAGATCTGCTGCCGAACCCGCCAAAAACCTGGGAAGAGATCCCGGCGCTGGATAA
AGAACTGAAAGCGAAAGGTAAGAGCGCGCTGATGTTCAACCTGCAAGAACCGTACTTCACCTGGCCGCTG
ATTGCTGCTGACGGGGGTTATGCGTTCAAGTATGAAAACGGCAAGTACGACATTAAAGACGTGGGCGTGG
ATAACGCTGGCGCGAAAGCGGGTCTGACCTTCCTGGTTGACCTGATTAAAAACAAACACATGAATGCAGA
CACCGATTACTCCATCGCAGAAGCTGCCTTTAATAAAGGCGAAACAGCGATGACCATCAACGGCCCGTGG
GCATGGTCCAACATCGACACCAGCAAAGTGAATTATGGTGTAACGGTACTGCCGACCTTCAAGGGTCAAC
CATCCAAACCGTTCGTTGGCGTGCTGAGCGCAGGTATTAACGCCGCCAGTCCGAACAAAGAGCTGGCAAA
AGAGTTCCTCGAAAACTATCTGCTGACTGATGAAGGTCTGGAAGCGGTTAATAAAGACAAACCGCTGGGT
GCCGTAGCGCTGAAGTCTTACGAGGAAGAGTTGGCGAAAGATCCACGTATTGCCGCCACAATGGAAAACG
CCCAGAAAGGTGAAATCATGCCGAACATCCCGCAGATGTCCGCTTTCTGGTATGCCGTGCGTACTGCGGT
GATCAACGCCGCCAGCGGTCGTCAGACTGTCGATGAAGCCCTGAAAGACGCGCAGACTAATTCGAGCTCG
AACAACAACAACAATAACAATAACAACAACCTCGGGATCGATACGACCGAAAACCTGTATTTTCAGGGCG
CCATGGATCTAATGCCTTCATCCATATCCGTCAAGTTAGTGGCTGCAGAGTCATTATATAAGAGGGACGT
ATTCCGTTCCCCGGATCCGTTTGCTGTTCTGACTATTGATGGTTACCAAACCAAATCTACATCCGCAGCG
AAGAAAACGTTAAATCCCTACTGGAATGAGACTTTCAAATTCGACGATATCAATGAAAATTCTATTTTAA
CCATCCAAGTCTTTGATCAAAAGAAATTTAAAAAGAAGGATCAAGGGTTTCTTGGCGTGGTTAACGTCCG
CGTGGGTGATGTTTTGGGCCATTTGGATGAAGATACTGCTACATCGAGTGGTAGACCTCGCGAAGAAACT
ATTACTCGTGATTTAAAAAAATCTAATGACGGAATGGCCGTCAGCGGTAGGTTGATTGTTGTTTTATCAA
AACTACCTTCGTCAAGTCCGCATTCACAAGCTCCTTCTGGCCATACTGCATCTTCTAGTACGAATACAAG
TTCAACTACTCGAACAAATGGTCATTCTACTTCCTCCACCCGTAATCATTCAACGTCTCATCCTTCCAGA
GGCACCGCGCAAGCAGTAGAATCAACTCTTCAAAGCGGTACAACAGCTGCTACTAATACGGCAACAACCA
GTCACCGTTCCACCAATTCCACATCCAGTGCTACCAGACAATACTCTTCGTTTGAAGACCAGTATGGTCG
TTTACCCCCTGGTTGGGAGAGAAGGACCGATAACTTTGGTCGTACATATTACGTCGATCATAACACAAGG
ACTACCACTTGGAAACGTCCAACGCTCGATCAAACAGAAGCCGAACGTGGCAACCAATTAAATGCAAATA
CTGAGTTAGAGAGAAGGCAGCATAGGGGAAGAACTTTACCTGGTGGATCATCAGATAATTCCTCTGTAAC
AATTCAAGTGGGAGGTGGTTCCAATATACCTCCTGTTAATGGTGCAGCAGCAGCAGCGTTTGCAGCTACA
GGTGGTACCACATCTGGTTTAGGCGAATTACCTTCAGGCTGGGAGCAGCGATTTACTCCAGAAGGAAGAG
CTTATTTCGTTGACCATAATACTAGAACAACCACTTGGGTGGATCCAAGGAGACAACAGTATATACGTAC
TTATGGCCCTACAAATACCACCATTCAGCAACAACCGGTCTCCCAATTAGGTCCTTTGCCTTCTGGATGG
GAAATGAGATTGACCAATACGGCACGTGTATATTTCGTTGACCACAATACAAAAACAACGACCTGGGATG
ACCCAAGACTTCCATCATCGCTAGACCAAAATGTTCCACAATACAAGCGTGACTTCAGACGTAAGGTTAT
TTATTTCAGGTCCCAGCCCGCTCTTAGAATATTGCCGGGACAATGTCATATTAAAGTACGTAGAAAGAAC
ATTTTTGAGGATGCTTATCAAGAAATTATGAGACAAACCCCAGAAGATTTAAAGAAAAGATTAATGATCA
AGTTTGATGGTGAGGAAGGTTTAGATTACGGTGGTGTTTCCAGAGAATTTTTCTTTTTATTATCACATGA
GATGTTTAATCCATTTTATTGTTTGTTTGAATATTCTGCGTATGACAACTATACCATTCAAATAAATCCT
AACAGTGGCATCAACCCCGAACATTTGAACTATTTCAAATTCATTGGTAGAGTTGTGGGTCTTGGTGTTT
TCCATAGAAGATTTTTGGATGCATTCTTTGTAGGTGCACTTTACAAAATGATGCTACGTAAAAAAGTCGT
ATTGCAAGATATGGAAGGTGTTGACGCAGAGGTGTATAACTCATTAAACTGGATGCTTGAGAATAGTATA
GATGGTGTCTTGGATCTGACGTTCAGTGCCGACGATGAAAGATTCGGTGAAGTTGTAACAGTGGATTTGA
AGCCAGATGGGAGAAATATTGAAGTTACTGATGGTAATAAGAAAGAATATGTCGAATTATATACCCAATG
GAGAATTGTTGATAGAGTTCAAGAACAATTTAAGGCATTCATGGATGGTTTTAACGAATTAATCCCCGAA
GACTTAGTAACTGTGTTTGATGAGCGTGAACTAGAACTATTGATCGGTGGTATTGCGGAAATTGACATTG
AAGATTGGAAGAAACACACTGATTATCGTGGTTACCAAGAGTCAGACGAGGTCATTCAATGGTTTTGGAA
GTGTGTCAGTGAATGGGATAATGAACAAAGAGCCCGTTTATTGCAGTTCACCACTGGTACTTCTCGTATA
CCTGTCAACGGGTTTAAAGATTTGCAAGGCTCTGATGGTCCAAGAAGATTCACTATTGAAAAAGCTGGTG
AAGTACAACAATTGCCAAAATCTCACACATGTTTTAACAGAGTTGATTTGCCACAATACGTTGATTATGA
CAGCATGAAACAGAAGCTAACATTGGCCGTGGAAGAAACCATAGGGTTTGGTCAAGAATGAGCGGCCGCG
AGAAGCACACGGTCACACTGCTTCCGGTAGTCAATAAACCGGTAAACCAGCAATAGACATAAGCGGCTAT
TTAACGACCCTGCCCTGAACCGACGACCGGGTCATCGTGGCCGGATCTTGCGGCCCCTCGGCTTGAACGA
ATTGTTAGACATTATTTGCCGACTACCTTGGTGATCTCGCCTTTCACGTAGTGGACAAATTCTTCCAACT
GATCTGCGCGCGAGGCCAAGCGATCTTCTTCTTGTCCAAGATAAGCCTGTCTAGCTTCAAGTATGACGGG
CTGATACTGGGCCGGCAGGCGCTCCATTGCCCAGTCGGCAGCGACATCCTTCGGCGCGATTTTGCCGGTT
ACTGCGCTGTACCAAATGCGGGACAACGTAAGCACTACATTTCGCTCATCGCCAGCCCAGTCGGGCGGCG
AGTTCCATAGCGTTAAGGTTTCATTTAGCGCCTCAAATAGATCCTGTTCAGGAACCGGATCAAAGAGTTC
CTCCGCCGCTGGACCTACCAAGGCAACGCTATGTTCTCTTGCTTTTGTCAGCAAGATAGCCAGATCAATG
TCGATCGTGGCTGGCTCGAAGATACCTGCAAGAATGTCATTGCGCTGCCATTCTCCAAATTGCAGTTCGC
GCTTAGCTGGATAACGCCACGGAATGATGTCGTCGTGCACAACAATGGTGACTTCTACAGCGCGGAGAAT
CTCGCTCTCTCCAGGGGAAGCCGAAGTTTCCAAAAGGTCGTTGATCAAAGCTCGCCGCGTTGTTTCATCA
AGCCTTACGGTCACCGTAACCAGCAAATCAATATCACTGTGTGGCTTCAGGCCGCCATCCACTGCGGAGC
CGTACAAATGTACGGCCAGCAACGTCGGTTCGAGATGGCGCTCGATGACGCCAACTACCTCTGATAGTTG
AGTCGATACTTCGGCGATCACCGCTTCCCTCATACTCTTCCTTTTTCAATATTATTGAAGCATTTATCAG
GGTTATTGTCTCATGAGCGGATACATATTTGAATGTATTTAGAAAAATAAACAAATAGCTAGCTCACTCG
GTCGCTACGCTCCGGGCGTGAGACTGCGGCGGGCGCTGCGGACACATACAAAGTTACCCACAGATTCCGT
GGATAAGCAGGGGACTAACATGTGAGGCAAAACAGCAGGGCCGCGCCGGTGGCGTTTTTCCATAGGCTCC
GCCCTCCTGCCAGAGTTCACATAAACAGACGCTTTTCCGGTGCATCTGTGGGAGCCGTGAGGCTCAACCA
TGAATCTGACAGTACGGGCGAAACCCGACAGGACTTAAAGATCCCCACCGTTTCCGGCGGGTCGCTCCCT
CTTGCGCTCTCCTGTTCCGACCCTGCCGTTTACCGGATACCTGTTCCGCCTTTCTCCCTTACGGGAAGTG
TGGCGCTTTCTCATAGCTCACACACTGGTATCTCGGCTCGGTGTAGGTCGTTCGCTCCAAGCTGGGCTGT
AAGCAAGAACTCCCCGTTCAGCCCGACTGCTGCGCCTTATCCGGTAACTGTTCACTTGAGTCCAACCCGG
AAAAGCACGGTAAAACGCCACTGGCAGCAGCCATTGGTAACTGGGAGTTCGCAGAGGATTTGTTTAGCTA
AACACGCGGTTGCTCTTGAAGTGTGCGCCAAAGTCCGGCTACACTGGAAGGACAGATTTGGTTGCTGTGC
TCTGCGAAAGCCAGTTACCACGGTTAAGCAGTTCCCCAACTGACTTAACCTTCGATCAAACCACCTCCCC
AGGTGGTTTTTTCGTTTACAGGGCAAAAGATTACGCGCAGAAAAAAAGGATCTCAAGAAGATCCTTTGAT
