>Addgene plasmid #83062 | pCD-Sub37-Rsp5 Sc | addgene partial sequence | sequence record 163771 | MBP-F 5'-GATGAAGCCCTGAAAGACGCGCAG-3'
ACAATAACAATAACAACAACCTCGGGATCGATACGACCGAAAACCTGTATTTTCAGGGCGCCATGGATCT
AATGCCTTCATCCATATCCGTCAAGTTAGTGGCTGCAGAGTCATTATATAAGAGGGACGTATTCCGTTCC
CCGGATCCGTTTGCTGTTCTGACTATTGATGGTTACCAAACCAAATCTACATCCGCAGCGAAGAAAACGT
TAAATCCCTACTGGAATGAGACTTTCAAATTCGACGATATCAATGAAAATTCTATTTTAACCATCCAAGT
CTTTGATCAAAAGAAATTTAAAAAGAAGGATCAAGGGTTTCTTGGCGTGGTTAACGTCCGCGTGGGTGAT
GTTTTGGGCCATTTGGATGAAGATACTGCTACATCGAGTGGTAGACCTCGCGAAGAAACTATTACTCGTG
ATTTAAAAAAATCTAATGACGGAATGGCCGTCAGCGGTAGGTTGATTGTTGTTTTATCAAAACTACCTTC
GTCAAGTCCGCATTCACAAGCTCCTTCTGGCCATACTGCATCTTCTAGTACGAATACAAGTTCAACTACT
CGAACAAATGGTCATTCTACTTCCTCCACCCGTAATCATTCAACGTCTCATCCTTCCAGAGGCACCGCGC
AAGCAGTAGAATCAACTCTTCAAAGCGGTACAACAGCTGCTACTAATACGGCAACAACCAGTCACCGTTC
CACCAATTCCACATCCAGTGCTACCAGACAATACTCTTCGTTTGAAGACCAGTATGGTCGTTTACCCCCT
GGTTGGGAGAGAAGGACCGATAACTTTGGTCGTACATATTACGTCGATCATAACACAAGGACTACCACTT
GGAAACGTCCAACGCTCGATCAAACAGAAGCCGAACGTGGCAACCAATTAAATGCAAATACTGAGTTAGA
GAGAAGGCAGCATAGGGGAAGAACTTTACCTGGTGGATCATCAGATAATTCCTCTGTAACAATTCAA
